Addgene plasmid #186769: pNHT7::RPL15::sGluc
Purpose: An mRNA production vector encoding planarian codon-optimized gaussia luciferase (sGluc) with RPL15 5' and 3' UTRs.
Depositing lab: Bo Wang. Depositing organization: Stanford University. Publication: Heterologous reporter expression in the planarian Schmidtea mediterranea through somatic mRNA transfection. Hall RN, Weill U, Drees L, Leal-Ortiz S, Li H, Khariton M, Chai C, Xue Y, Rosental B, Quake SR, Sanchez Alvarado A, Melosh NA, Fire AZ, Rink JC, Wang B. Cell Rep Methods. 2022 Sep 20;2(10):100298. doi: 10.1016/j.crmeth.2022.100298. eCollection 2022 Oct 24. PubMed 36313809.
Backbone
  Vector backbone: pNHT7
  Backbone size w/o insert (bp): 2314
  Total vector size (bp): 2993
Growth in bacteria
  Bacterial resistance: Kanamycin, 50 μg/mL
  Growth temperature: 37°C
  Growth strain: DH5alpha
  Copy number: High Copy
Gene/Insert
  Gene/Insert name: Gaussia luciferase
  Species: Schmidtea mediterranea
  Insert size (bp): 679
  Promoter: T7
  Cloning method: Restriction Enzyme; 5′ cloning site BsaI (destroyed during cloning); 3′ cloning site BsaI (destroyed during cloning)
  Sequencing primers: 5′ GTAAAACGACGGCCAGT; 3′ CAGGAAACAGCTATGAC
Terms and licenses: Academic/Nonprofit Terms; Industry Terms: Not Available to Industry
How to cite: pNHT7::RPL15::sGluc was a gift from Bo Wang (Addgene plasmid # 186769 ; http://n2t.net/addgene:186769 ; RRID:Addgene_186769)
