[The description below was written by a language model from this plasmid's Addgene catalogue record and pLannotate feature annotations shown in this document.]
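Description:
pNHT7::RPL15::sGluc is a small (about 3 kb) bacterial plasmid that serves as a template for in vitro mRNA production rather than as a direct expression vector. It is built on the pNHT7 backbone, replicates in E. coli from a high-copy ColE1/pUC-type origin, and is selected with kanamycin through an aph(3')-Ia (KanR) gene. The annotated backbone also contains rrnB T1 and T2 transcription terminators positioned upstream of the cloning region, which probably help insulate it from read-through transcription. Short lacI and lacZα fragments are also annotated; these appear to be non-functional remnants of earlier cloning vectors.

The payload is a roughly 680 bp insert placed immediately downstream of a bacteriophage T7 promoter. According to the catalogue entry, it encodes Gaussia luciferase codon-optimized for the planarian Schmidtea mediterranea (sGluc), flanked by 5' and 3' untranslated regions from the RPL15 ribosomal protein gene. The automated feature table does not annotate the luciferase coding sequence or the UTRs, so their exact positions are not recorded, though they presumably lie in the unannotated stretch between the T7 promoter and KanR. The insert was introduced through BsaI sites that were destroyed during cloning, consistent with a Golden Gate-style seamless assembly. This suggests that the backbone can accept other UTR and reporter combinations.

T7 RNA polymerase transcription from this plasmid yields a reporter mRNA whose endogenous-type UTRs are intended to support translation in planarian cells. The construct is used to make mRNA for somatic transfection of planarians, giving a luminescent readout of heterologous reporter expression.
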