Features (pLannotate 1.2.2; 7 found; start..end, strand, type, name):
    121..213     +  CDS            lacI (fragment): lac repressor; lacI; The lac repressor binds to the lac operator to inhibit transcription in E. coli. This inhibition can be relieved by adding lactose or isopropyl-β-D-thiogalactopyranoside (IPTG).
    268..295     -  terminator     rrnB T2 terminator: transcription terminator T2 from the E. coli rrnB gene
    427..470     +  terminator     rrnB T1 terminator: Escherichia coli rrnB; transcription terminator T1 from the E. coli rrnB gene
    517..553     -  CDS            lacZα (fragment): LacZα fragment of β-galactosidase; lacZ fragment
    554..572     +  promoter       T7 promoter: promoter for bacteriophage T7 RNA polymerase
   1387..2196    +  CDS            KanR: aminoglycoside phosphotransferase; aph(3')-Ia; confers resistance to kanamycin in bacteria or G418 (Geneticin®) in eukaryotes
   2343..2931    +  rep_origin     ori: high-copy-number ColE1/pMB1/pBR322/pUC origin of replication
>Addgene plasmid #186769 | pNHT7::RPL15::sGluc | addgene full sequence | sequence record 375138 | Addgene NGS Result
CTTTCCTGCGTTATCCCCTGATTCTGTGGATAACCGTATTACCGCCTTTGAGTGAGCTGATACCGCTCGC
CGCAGCCGAACGACCGAGCGCAGCGAGTCAGTGAGCGAGGAAGCGGAAGAGCGCCCAATACGCAAACCGC
CTCTCCCCGCGCGTTGGCCGATTCATTAATGCAGCTGGCACGACAGGTTTCCCGACTGGAAAGCGGGCAG
TGAGCGCAACGCAATTAATACGCGTACCGCTAGCCAGGAAGAGTTTGTAGAAACGCAAAAAGGCCATCCG
TCAGGATGGCCTTCTGCTTAGTTTGATGCCTGGCAGTTTATGGCGGGCGTCCTGCCCGCCACCCTCCGGG
CCGTTGCTTCACAACGTTCAAATCCGCTCCCGGCGGATTTGTCCTACTCAGGAGAGCGTTCACCGACAAA
CAACAGATAAAACGAAAGGCCCAGTCTTCCGACTGAGCCTTTCGTTTTATTTGATGCCTGGCAGTTCCCT
ACTCTCGCGTTAACGCTAGCATGGATGTTTTCCCAGTCACGACGTTGTAAAACGACGGCCAGTTAATACG
ACTCACTATAGGATTTTACTAAAATCAAAATTAATTATCGGTAAACTTAAACTTTGTTTAAATAAATAAT
TTCAAAATTATAAAAAATATTTAAAAACAATGGGTGTGAAAGTATTATTTGCATTGATCTGTATCGCCGT
TGCAGAAGCTAAACCTACTGAAAATAACGAGGACTTTAACATTGTTGCTGTCGCTAGTAATTTTGCTACC
ACTGATCTGGATGCCGATAGAGGAAAACTTCCTGGAAAGAAATTGCCGTTAGAAGTATTGAAAGAAATGG
AAGCTAATGCCAGAAAGGCTGGATGCACCCGAGGTTGCTTAATCTGTTTAAGTCATATAAAATGTACACC
GAAAATGAAGAAATTTATACCTGGTAGATGTCATACTTATGAGGGAGATAAAGAAAGTGCTCAGGGTGGA
ATTGGAGAAGCTATTGTTGATATTCCAGAAATTCCTGGATTTAAAGATTTGGAACCTATGGAACAATTTA
TCGCCCAAGTTGATCTCTGTGTTGACTGTACAACCGGATGCCTGAAGGGCCTGGCAAACGTACAATGCTC
CGATTTACTGAAAAAGTGGTTACCACAGCGATGCGCCACATTTGCTAGTAAAATCCAAGGACAGGTTGAT
AAGATAAAGGGAGCAGGAGGGGATTAATGACTAATATTAAATAAAACTAATTGGAATTGTTAAGCTTGTC
ATAGCTGTTTCCTGGCAGCTCTGGCCCGTGTCTCAAAATCTCTGATGTTACATTGCACAAGATAAAAATA
TATCATCATGAACAATAAAACTGTCTGCTTACATAAACAGTAATACAAGGGGTGTTATGAGCCATATTCA
ACGGGAAACGTCGAGGCCGCGATTAAATTCCAACATGGATGCTGATTTATATGGGTATAAATGGGCTCGC
GATAATGTCGGGCAATCAGGTGCGACAATCTATCGCTTGTATGGGAAGCCCGATGCGCCAGAGTTGTTTC
TGAAACATGGCAAAGGTAGCGTTGCCAATGATGTTACAGATGAGATGGTCAGACTAAACTGGCTGACGGA
ATTTATGCCTCTTCCGACCATCAAGCATTTTATCCGTACTCCTGATGATGCATGGTTACTCACCACTGCG
ATCCCCGGAAAAACAGCATTCCAGGTATTAGAAGAATATCCTGATTCAGGTGAAAATATTGTTGATGCGC
TGGCAGTGTTCCTGCGCCGGTTGCATTCGATTCCTGTTTGTAATTGTCCTTTTAACAGCGATCGCGTATT
TCGCCTCGCTCAGGCGCAATCACGAATGAATAACGGTTTGGTTGATGCGAGTGATTTTGATGACGAGCGT
AATGGCTGGCCTGTTGAACAAGTCTGGAAAGAAATGCATAAACTTTTGCCATTCTCACCGGATTCAGTCG
TCACTCATGGTGATTTCTCACTTGATAACCTTATTTTTGACGAGGGGAAATTAATAGGTTGTATTGATGT
TGGACGAGTCGGAATCGCAGACCGATACCAGGATCTTGCCATCCTATGGAACTGCCTCGGTGAGTTTTCT
CCTTCATTACAGAAACGGCTTTTTCAAAAATATGGTATTGATAATCCTGATATGAATAAATTGCAGTTTC
ATTTGATGCTCGATGAGTTTTTCTAATCAGAATTGGTTAATTGGTTGTAACACTGGCAGAGCATTACGCT
GACTTGACGGGACGGCGCAAGCTCATGACCAAAATCCCTTAACGTGAGTTACGCGTCGTTCCACTGAGCG
TCAGACCCCGTAGAAAAGATCAAAGGATCTTCTTGAGATCCTTTTTTTCTGCGCGTAATCTGCTGCTTGC
AAACAAAAAAACCACCGCTACCAGCGGTGGTTTGTTTGCCGGATCAAGAGCTACCAACTCTTTTTCCGAA
GGTAACTGGCTTCAGCAGAGCGCAGATACCAAATACTGTTCTTCTAGTGTAGCCGTAGTTAGGCCACCAC
TTCAAGAACTCTGTAGCACCGCCTACATACCTCGCTCTGCTAATCCTGTTACCAGTGGCTGCTGCCAGTG
GCGATAAGTCGTGTCTTACCGGGTTGGACTCAAGACGATAGTTACCGGATAAGGCGCAGCGGTCGGGCTG
AACGGGGGGTTCGTGCACACAGCCCAGCTTGGAGCGAACGACCTACACCGAACTGAGATACCTACAGCGT
GAGCTATGAGAAAGCGCCACGCTTCCCGAAGGGAGAAAGGCGGACAGGTATCCGGTAAGCGGCAGGGTCG
GAACAGGAGAGCGCACGAGGGAGCTTCCAGGGGGAAACGCCTGGTATCTTTATAGTCCTGTCGGGTTTCG
CCACCTCTGACTTGAGCGTCGATTTTTGTGATGCTCGTCAGGGGGGCGGAGCCTATGGAAAAACGCCAGC
AACGCGGCCTTTTTACGGTTCCTGGCCTTTTGCTGGCCTTTTGCTCACATGTT
